>Addgene plasmid #145880 | pAc5.1B-EGFP-DmLSm1_A | depositor full sequence | sequence record 288325 | Full Sequence
CTTCAAGGAATTAATTCTATATTCTAAAAACACAAATGATACTTCTAAAAAAAATCATGAATGGCATCAA
CTCTGAATCAAATCTTTGCAGATGCACCTACTTCTCATTTCCACTGTCACATCATTTTTCCAGATCTCGC
TGCCTGTTATGTGGCCCACAAACCAAGACACGTTTTATGGCCATTAAAGCTGGCTGATCGTCGCCAAACA
CCAAATACATATCAATATGTACATTCGAGAAAGAAGCGATCAAAGAAGCGTCTTCGGGCGAGTAGGAGAA
TGCGGAGGAGAAGGAGAACGAGCTGATCTAGTATCTCTCCACAATCCAATGCCAACTGACCAACTGGCCA
TATTCGGAGCAATTTGAAGCCAATTTCCATCGCCTGGCGATCGCTCCATTCTTGGCTATATGTTTTTCAC
CGTTCCCGGGGCCATTTTCAAAGACTCGTCGGTAAGATAAGATTGTGTCACTCGCTGTCTCTCTTCATTT
GTCGAAGAATGCTGAGGAATTTCGCGATGACGTCGGCGAGTATTTTGAAGAATGAGAATAATTTGTATTT
ATACGAAAATCAGTTAGTGGAATTTTCTACAAAAACATGTTATCTATAGATAATTTTGTTGCAAAATATG
TTGACTATGACAAAGATTGTATGTATATACCTTTAATGTATTCTCATTTTCTTATGTATTTATAATGGCA
ATGATGATACTGATGATATTTTAAGATGATGCCAGACCACAGGCTGATTTCTGCGTCTTTTGCCGAACGC
AGTGCATGTGCGGTTGTTGTTTTTTGGAATAGTTTCAATTTTCGGACTGTCCGCTTTGATTTCAGTTTCT
TGGCTTATTCAAAAAGCAAAGTAAAGCCAAAAAAGCGAGATGGCAATACCAAATGCGGCAAAACGGTAGT
GGAAGGAAAGGGGTGCGGGGCAGCGGAAGGAAGGGTGGGGCGGGGCGTGGCGGGGTCTGTGGCTGGGCGC
GACGTCACCGACGTTGGAGCCACTCCTTTGACCATGTGTGCGTGTGTGTATTATTCGTGTCTCGCCACTC
GCCGGTTGTTTTTTTCTTTTTATCTCGCTCTCTCTAGCGCCATCTCGTACGCATGCTCAACGCACCGCAT
GTTGCCGTGTCCTTTATGCGTCATTTTGGCTCGAAATAGGCAATTATTTAAACAAAGATTAGTCAACGAA
AACGCTAAAATAAATAAGTCTACAATATGGTTACTTATTGCCATGTGTGTGCAGCCAACGATAGCAACAA
AAGCAACAACACAGTGGCTTTCCCTCTTTCACTTTTTGTTTGCAAGCGCGTGCGAGCAAGACGGCACGAC
CGGCAAACGCAATTACGCTGACAAAGAGCAGACGAAGTTTTGGCCGAAAAACATCAAGGCGCCTGATACG
AATGCATTTGCAATAACAATTGCGATATTTAATATTGTTTATGAAGCTGTTTGACTTCAAAACACACAAA
AAAAAAAATAAAACAAATTATTTGAAAGAGAATTAGGAATCGGACAGCTTATCGTTACGGGCTAACAGCA
CACCGAGACGAAATAGCTTACCTGACGTCACAGCCTCTGGAAGAACTGCCGCCAAGCAGAGAGAGAGAGA
AAAAGAGGGAGAGCAGCTTAGACCGCATGTGCTTGTGTGTGAGGCGTCTCTCTCTTCGTCTCCTGTTTGC
GCAAACGCATAGACTGCACTGAGAAAATCGATTACCTATTTTTTATGAATGAATATTTGCACTATTACTA
TTCAAAACTATTAAGATAGCAATCACATTCAATAGCCAAATACTATACCACCTGAGCGATGCAACGAAAT
GATCAATTTGAGCAAAAATGCTGCATATTTAGGACGGCATCATTATAGAAATGCTTCTTGCTGTGTACTT
TTCTCTCGTCTGGCAGCTGTTTCGCCGTTATTGTTAAAACCGGCTTAAGTTAGGTGTGTTTTCTACGACT
AGTGATGCCCCTACTAGAAGATGTGTGTTGCACAAATGTCCCTGAATAACCAATTTGAAGTGCAGATAGC
AGTAAACGTAAGCTAATATGAATATTATTTAACTGTAATGTTTTAATATCGCTGGACATTACTAATAAAC
CCACTATAAACACATGTACATATGTATGTTTTGGCATACAATGAGTAGTTGGGGAAAAAATGTGTAAAAG
CACCGTGACCATCACAGCATAAAGATAACCAGCTGAAGTATCGAATATGAGTAACCCCCAAATTGAATCA
CATGCCGCAACTGATAGGACCCATGGAAGTACACTCTTCATGGCGATATACAAGACACACACAAGCACGA
ACACCCAGTTGCGGAGGAAATTCTCCGTAAATGAAAACCCAATCGGCGAACAATTCATACCCATATATGG
TAAAAGTTTTGAACGCGACTTGAGAGCGGAGAGCATTGCGGCTGATAAGGTTTTAGCGCTAAGCGGGCTT
TATAAAACGGGCTGCGGGACCAGTTTTCATATCACTACCGTTTGAGTTCTTGTGCTGTGTGGATACTCCT
CCCGACACAAAGCCGCTCCATCAGCCAGCAGTCGTCTAATCCAGAGACCCCGGATCGGGGTACCAACATG
GTGAGCAAGGGCGAGGAGCTGTTCACCGGGGTGGTGCCCATCCTGGTCGAGCTGGACGGCGACGTAAACG
GCCACAAGTTCAGCGTGTCCGGCGAGGGCGAGGGCGATGCCACCTACGGCAAGCTGACCCTGAAGTTCAT
CTGCACCACCGGCAAGCTGCCCGTGCCCTGGCCCACCCTCGTGACCACCCTGACCTACGGCGTGCAGTGC
TTCAGCCGCTACCCCGACCACATGAAGCAGCACGACTTCTTCAAGTCCGCCATGCCCGAAGGCTACGTCC
AGGAGCGCACCATCTTCTTCAAGGACGACGGCAACTACAAGACCCGCGCCGAGGTGAAGTTCGAGGGCGA
CACCCTGGTGAACCGCATCGAGCTGAAGGGCATCGACTTCAAGGAGGACGGCAACATCCTGGGGCACAAG
CTGGAGTACAACTACAACAGCCACAACGTCTATATCATGGCCGACAAGCAGAAGAACGGCATCAAGGTGA
ACTTCAAGATCCGCCACAACATCGAGGACGGCAGCGTGCAGCTCGCCGACCACTACCAGCAGAACACCCC
CATCGGCGACGGCCCCGTGCTGCTGCCCGACAACCACTACCTGAGCACCCAGTCCGCCCTGAGCAAAGAC
CCCAACGAGAAGCGCGATCACATGGTCCTGCTGGAGTTCGTGACCGCCGCCGGGATCACTCTCGGCATGG
ACGAGCTGTACAAGCCAAGCTTGAATTCTATGGACGACTTAAATCCGCTGGCGGGCACGGCTCACCTCCT
GGAAGAGGTTGACAAGAAACTGATGGTACTTTTGAGAGACGGACGGACTCTGATTGGATACCTGCGGTCC
GTGGACCAGTTCGCCAACCTGGTGCTGCAACGCACCATCGAGCGGATACATGTGGGCAACGAATACGGCG
ACATTCCTCGTGGAGTCTTCATCATTCGCGGCGAGAATGTGGTGCTACTGGGCGAAATAGACCGTGAAAA
GGAGCAGAAACTGCCACTCAAAGAGATATCCGTCGATGAAATCCTGGACGCCCAGCGTAGGGAACAGGAG
CAGTGGCAGGAGAAACACCGCCTAGTATCCAAGGCACTAAAGGAACGAGGCCTGGCCGTAGATGCCAACA
TAATCAACGAGGACTTCTGCTAAGGCGGCCGCTCGAGTCTAGAGGGCCCGCGGTTCGAAGGTAAGCCTAT
CCCTAACCCTCTCCTCGGTCTCGATTCTACGCGTACCGGTCATCATCACCATCACCATTGAGTTTAAACC
CGCTGATCAGCCTCGACTGTGCCTTCTAAGGCCTGAGCTCGCTGATCAGCCTCGATCGAGGATCCAGACA
TGATAAGATACATTGATGAGTTTGGACAAACCACAACTAGAATGCAGTGAAAAAAATGCTTTATTTGTGA
AATTTGTGATGCTATTGCTTTATTTGTAACCATTATAAGCTGCAATAAACAAGTTAACAACAACAATTGC
ATTCATTTTATGTTTCAGGTTCAGGGGGAGGTGTGGGAGGTTTTTTAAAGCAAGTAAAACCTCTACAAAT
GTGGTATGGCTGATTATGATCAGTCGACCGATGCCCTTGAGAGCCTTCAACCCAGTCAGCTCCTTCCGGT
GGGCGCGGGGCATGACTATCGTCGCCGCACTTATGACTGTCTTCTTTATCATGCAACTCGTAGGACAGGT
GCCGGCAGCGCTCTGGGTCATTTTCGGCGAGGACCGCTTTCGCTGGAGCGCGACGATGATCGGCCTGTCG
CTTGCGGTATTCGGAATCTTGCACGCCCTCGCTCAAGCCTTCGTCACTGGTCCCGCCACCAAACGTTTCG
GCGAGAAGCAGGCCATTATCGCCGGCATGGCGGCCGACGCGCTGGGCTACGTCTTGCTGGCGTTCGCGAC
GCGAGGCTGGATGGCCTTCCCCATTATGATTCTTCTCGCTTCCGGCGGCATCGGGATGCCCGCGTTGCAG
GCCATGCTGTCCAGGCAGGTAGATGACGACCATCAGGGACAGCTTCAAGGATCGCTCGCGGCTCTTACCA
GCCAGCAAAAGGCCAGGAACCGTAAAAAGGCCGCGTTGCTGGCGTTTTTCCATAGGCTCCGCCCCCCTGA
CGAGCATCACAAAAATCGACGCTCAAGTCAGAGGTGGCGAAACCCGACAGGACTATAAAGATACCAGGCG
TTTCCCCCTGGAAGCTCCCTCGTGCGCTCTCCTGTTCCGACCCTGCCGCTTACCGGATACCTGTCCGCCT
TTCTCCCTTCGGGAAGCGTGGCGCTTTCTCAATGCTCACGCTGTAGGTATCTCAGTTCGGTGTAGGTCGT
TCGCTCCAAGCTGGGCTGTGTGCACGAACCCCCCGTTCAGCCCGACCGCTGCGCCTTATCCGGTAACTAT
CGTCTTGAGTCCAACCCGGTAAGACACGACTTATCGCCACTGGCAGCAGCCACTGGTAACAGGATTAGCA
GAGCGAGGTATGTAGGCGGTGCTACAGAGTTCTTGAAGTGGTGGCCTAACTACGGCTACACTAGAAGGAC
AGTATTTGGTATCTGCGCTCTGCTGAAGCCAGTTACCTTCGGAAAAAGAGTTGGTAGCTCTTGATCCGGC
AAACAAACCACCGCTGGTAGCGGTGGTTTTTTTGTTTGCAAGCAGCAGATTACGCGCAGAAAAAAAGGAT
CTCAAGAAGATCCTTTGATCTTTTCTACGGGGTCTGACGCTCAGTGGAACGAAAACTCACGTTAAGGGAT
TTTGGTCATGAGATTATCAAAAAGGATCTTCACCTAGATCCTTTTAAATTAAAAATGAAGTTTTAAATCA
ATCTAAAGTATATATGAGTAAACTTGGTCTGACAGTTACCAATGCTTAATCAGTGAGGCACCTATCTCAG
CGATCTGTCTATTTCGTTCATCCATAGTTGCCTGACTCCCCGTCGTGTAGATAACTACGATACGGGAGGG
CTTACCATCTGGCCCCAGTGCTGCAATGATACCGCGAGACCCACGCTCACCGGCTCCAGATTTATCAGCA
ATAAACCAGCCAGCCGGAAGGGCCGAGCGCAGAAGTGGTCCTGCAACTTTATCCGCCTCCATCCAGTCTA
TTAATTGTTGCCGGGAAGCTAGAGTAAGTAGTTCGCCAGTTAATAGTTTGCGCAACGTTGTTGCCATTGC
TGCAGGCATCGTGGTGTCACGCTCGTCGTTTGGTATGGCTTCATTCAGCTCCGGTTCCCAACGATCAAGG
CGAGTTACATGATCCCCCATGTTGTGCAAAAAAGCGGTTAGCTCCTTCGGTCCTCCGATCGTTGTCAGAA
GTAAGTTGGCCGCAGTGTTATCACTCATGGTTATGGCAGCACTGCATAATTCTCTTACTGTCATGCCATC
CGTAAGATGCTTTTCTGTGACTGGTGAGTACTCAACCAAGTCATTCTGAGAATAGTGTATGCGGCGACCG
AGTTGCTCTTGCCCGGCGTCAACACGGGATAATACCGCGCCACATAGCAGAACTTTAAAAGTGCTCATCA
TTGGAAAACGTTCTTCGGGGCGAAAACTCTCAAGGATCTTACCGCTGTTGAGATCCAGTTCGATGTAACC
CACTCGTGCACCCAACTGATCTTCAGCATCTTTTACTTTCACCAGCGTTTCTGGGTGAGCAAAAACAGGA
AGGCAAAATGCCGCAAAAAAGGGAATAAGGGCGACACGGAAATGTTGAATACTCATACTCTTCCTTTTTC
AATATTATTGAAGCATTTATCAGGGTTATTGTCTCATGAGCGGATACATATTTGAATGTATTTAGAAAAA
TAAACAAATAGGGGTTCCGCGCACATTTCCCCGAAAAGTGCCACCTGACGTCTAAGAAACCATTATTATC
ATGACATTAACCTATAAAAATAGGCGTATCACGAGGCCCTTTCGT
Features (pLannotate 1.2.2; 10 found; start..end, strand, type, name):
     56..2568    +  promoter       Ac5 promoter: Drosophila melanogaster actin 5C promoter
   2588..3304    +  CDS            EGFP: EGFP is a basic (constitutively fluorescent) green fluorescent protein published in 1996, derived from Aequorea victoria. It is reported to be a rapidly-maturing weak dimer with moderate acid sensitivity.
   3329..3700    +  CDS            LSM1 (fragment): LSM1_HUMAN - Also known as CASM. Experimental evidence at protein level: Swiss-Prot protein existence level 1. Plays a role in the degradation of histone mRNAs, the only eukaryotic mRNAs that are not polyadenylated (PubMed:18172165). Probably also part of an LSm subunits-containing complex involved in the general process of mRNA degradation (By similarity). From Homo sapiens (Human).
   3770..3811    +  CDS            V5 tag: epitope tag from simian virus 5
   3911..4045    -  polyA_signal   SV40 poly(A) signal: SV40 polyadenylation signal
   4068..4152    -  CDS            large T antigen (fragment): large T antigen from SV40 (simian virus 40)
   4153..4623    +  CDS            TcR (fragment): tetracycline efflux protein; tet; confers resistance to tetracycline
   4667..5255    -  rep_origin     ori: high-copy-number ColE1/pMB1/pBR322/pUC origin of replication
   5426..6286    -  CDS            AmpR: β-lactamase; bla; confers resistance to ampicillin, carbenicillin, and related antibiotics
   6287..6391    -  promoter       AmpR promoter: bla
