>Addgene plasmid #145880 | pAc5.1B-EGFP-DmLSm1_A | addgene full sequence | sequence record 362929 | Addgene NGS Result
ATTCTAAAAACACAAATGATACTTCTAAAAAAAAATCATGAATGGCATCAACTCTGAATCAAATCTTTGC
AGATGCACCTACTTCTCATTTCCACTGTCACATCATTTTTCCAGATCTCGCTGCCTGTTATGTGGCCCAC
AAACCAAGACACGTTTTATGGCCATTAAAGCTGGCTGATCGTCGCCAAACACCAAATACATAATGAATAT
GTACACATTCGAGAAAGAAGCGATCAAAGAAGCGTCTTCGGGCGGAGTAGGAGAATGCGGAGGAGAAGGA
GAACGAGCTGATCTAGTATCTCTCCACAATCCAATGCCAACTGACCAACTGGCCATATTCGGAGCAATTT
GAAGCCAATTTCCATCGCCTGGCGATCGCTCCATTCTTGGCTATATGTTTTTCACCGTTACCCGGGGCCA
TTTTCAAAGACTCGTCGGCAAGATAAGATTGTGTCACTCGCTGTCTCTCTTCATTTGTCGAAGAATGCTG
AGGAATTTCTGCGTCTTTTGCCGAACGCAGTGCATGTGCAATTGTTGTTTTTTGGAATATTCAATTTTCG
GACTGTCCGCTTTGATTTCAGTTTCTTGGCTTATTCAAAAAGCAAAGTAAAGCCAAAAAAGCGAGATGGC
AATACCAAATGCGGCAAAACGGTAGTGGAAGGAAAGGGGTGCGGGGCAGCGGAAGGAAGGGTGGGGCGGG
GCGTGGCGGGGTCTGTGGCTGGGCGCGACGTCACCGACGTTGGAGCCACTCCTTTGACCATGTGTGCGTG
TGTGTATTATTCGTGTCTCGCCACTCGCCGGTTGTTTTTTTCTTTTTATGCTGCGCTCTCTCTAGCGCCA
TCTCGCTTACGCATGCTCAACGCACCGCATGTTGCCGTTTCCTTTTATGCGTCATTTTGGCTCGAAATAG
GCAATTATTTAAACAAAGATTAGTCAACGAAAACGCTAAAATAAATAAGTCTACAATATGGTTACTTATT
GCCATGTGTGTGCAGCCAACGATAGCAACAAAAGCAACAACACAGGTGGCTTTCCCTCTTTCACTTTTTG
TTTGCAAGCCGCGTGCGAGCAAGACGGCACGACCGGCAAACGCAATTACGCTGACAAAGAGCAGACGAAG
TTTTGGCGAAAAACATCAAGGCGCCTGATACGAATGCATTTGCAATAACAATTGCGATATTTAATATTGT
TTATGAAGCTGTTTGACTTCAAAACACACAAAAAAAAAAATAAAACAAATTATTTGAAAGAGAATTAGGA
ATCGGACGCTTATCGTTAGGGTAACAACAAGAAATGCTTACTGAGTCACAGCCTCTGGAAAACTGCCGCA
AGCCAGAGAGAGAGAGAAAAAGAGGGAGAGCAGCTTAGACCGCATGTGCTTGTGTGTGAGGCGTCTCTCT
CTTCGTCTCTGTTGCGCAAACGCATAGACTGCACTGAAAAAATCGATTACCTATTTTTTATGAATGAATA
TTTGCACTATTACTATTCAAAACTATTAAGATAGCAATCACATTCAATAGCCAAATACTATACCACCTGA
GCGATGCAACGAAATGATCAATTTGAGCAAAAATGCTGCATATTTAGGACGGCATCATTATAGAAATGCT
TCTTGCTGTGTACTTTTCTCTCGTCTGGCAGCTGTTTCGCCGTTATTGTTAAAACCGGCTTAAGTTAGGT
GTGTTTTCTACGACTAGTGAATGCCCTACTAGAAGATGTGTGTTGCACAAAATGTCCCTGGAATAACCAA
TTTGAAGTGCAGATAGCAGTAAACGTAAGCTAATATGAATATTATTTAACTGTAATGTTTTAATATCGCT
GGACATTACTAATAAACCCACTATAAACACATGTACATATGTATGTTTTGGCATACAATGAGTAGTTGGG
GAAAAAATGTGTAAAAGCACCGTGACCATCACAGCATAAAGATAACCAGCTGAAGTATCGAATATGAGTA
ACCCCCAAATTGAATCACATGCCGCAACTGATAGGACCCATGGAAGTACACTCTTCATGGCGATATACAA
GACACACACAAGCACGAACACCCAGTTGCGGAGGAAATTCTCCGTAAATGAAAACCCAATCGGCGAACAA
TTCATACCCATATATGGTAAAAGTTTTGAACGCGACTTGAGAGCGGAGAGCATTGCGGCTGATAAGGTTT
TAGCGCTAAGCGGGCTTTATAAAACGGGCTGCGGGACCAGTTTTCATATCACTACCGTTTGAGTTCTTGT
GCTGTGTGGATACTCCTCCCGACACAAAGCCGCTCCATCAGCCAGCAGTCGTCTAATCCAGAGACCCCGG
ATCGGGGTACCATCATGGTGAGCAAGGGCGAGGAGCTGTTCACCGGGGTGGTGCCCATCCTGGTCGAGCT
GGACGGCGACGTAAACGGCCACAAGTTCAGCGTGTCCGGCGAGGGCGAGGGCGATGCCACCTACGGCAAG
CTGACCCTGAAGTTCATCTGCACCACCGGCAAGCTGCCCGTGCCCTGGCCCACCCTCGTGACCACCCTGA
CCTACGGCGTGCAGTGCTTCAGCCGCTACCCCGACCACATGAAGCAGCACGACTTCTTCAAGTCCGCCAT
GCCCGAAGGCTACGTCCAGGAGCGCACCATCTTCTTCAAGGACGACGGCAACTACAAGACCCGCGCCGAG
GTGAAGTTCGAGGGCGACACCCTGGTGAACCGCATCGAGCTGAAGGGCATCGACTTCAAGGAGGACGGCA
ACATCCTGGGGCACAAGCTGGAGTACAACTACAACAGCCACAACGTCTATATCATGGCCGACAAGCAGAA
GAACGGCATCAAGGTGAACTTCAAGATCCGCCACAACATCGAGGACGGCAGCGTGCAGCTCGCCGACCAC
TACCAGCAGAACACCCCCATCGGCGACGGCCCCGTGCTGCTGCCCGACAACCACTACCTGAGCACCCAGT
CCGCCCTGAGCAAAGACCCCAACGAGAAGCGCGATCACATGGTCCTGCTGGAGTTCGTGACCGCCGCCGG
GATCACTCTCGGCATGGACGAGCTGTACAAGCCAAGCTTGAATTCTATGGACGACTTAAATCCGCTGGCG
GGCACGGCTCACCTCCTGGAAGAGGTTGACAAGAAACTGATGGTACTTTTGAGAGACGGACGGACTCTGA
TTGGATACCTGCGGTCCGTGGACCAGTTCGCCAACCTGGTGCTGCAACGCACCATCGAGCGGATACATGT
GGGCAACGAATACGGCGACATTCCTCGTGGAGTCTTCATCATTCGCGGCGAGAATGTGGTGCTACTGGGC
GAAATAGACCGTGAAAAGGAGCAGAAACTGCCACTCAAAGAGATATCCGTCGATGAAATCCTGGACGCCC
AGCGTAGGGAACAGGAGCAGCGGCAGGAGAAACACCGCCTAGTATCCAAGGCACTAAAGGAACGAGGCCT
GGCCGTAGATGCCAACATAATCAACGAGGACTTCTGCTAAGGCGGCCGCTCGAGTCTAGAGGGCCCGCGG
TTCGAAGGTAAGCCTATCCCTAACCCTCTCCTCGGTCTCGATTCTACGCGTACCGGTCATCATCACCATC
ACCATTGAGTTTAAACCCGCTGATCAGCCTCGACTGTGCCTTCTAAGGCCTGAGCTCGCTGATCAGCCTC
GATCGAGGATCCAGACATGATAAGATACATTGATGAGTTTGGACAAACCACAACTAGAATGCAGTGAAAA
AAATGCTTTATTTGTGAAATTTGTGATGCTATTGCTTTATTTGTAACCATTATAAGCTGCAATAAACAAG
TTAACAACAACAATTGCATTCATTTTATGTTTCAGGTTCAGGGGGAGGTGTGGGAGGTTTTTTAAAGCAA
GTAAAACCTCTACAAATGTGGTATGGCTGATTATGATCAGTCGACCGATGCCCTTGAGAGCCTTCAACCC
AGTCAGCTCCTTCCGGTGGGCGCGGGGCATGACTATCGTCGCCGCACTTATGACTGTCTTCTTTATCATG
CAACTCGTAGGACAGGTGCCGGCAGCGCTCTGGGTCATTTTCGGCGAGGACCGCTTTCGCTGGAGCGCGA
CGATGATCGGCCTGTCGCTTGCGGTATTCGGAATCTTGCACGCCCTCGCTCAAGCCTTCGTCACTGGTCC
CGCCACCAAACGTTTCGGCGAGAAGCAGGCCATTATCGCCGGCATGGCGGCCGACGCGCTGGGCTACGTC
TTGCTGGCGTTCGCGACGCGAGGCTGGATGGCCTTCCCCATTATGATTCTTCTCGCTTCCGGCGGCATCG
GGATGCCCGCGTTGCAGGCCATGCTGTCCAGGCAGGTAGATGACGACCATCAGGGACAGCTTCAAGGCCA
GCAAAAGGCCAGGAACCGTAAAAAGGCCGCGTTGCTGGCGTTTTTCCATAGGCTCCGCCCCCCTGACGAG
CATCACAAAAATCGACGCTCAAGTCAGAGGTGGCGAAACCCGACAGGACTATAAAGATACCAGGCGTTTC
CCCCTGGAAGCTCCCTCGTGCGCTCTCCTGTTCCGACCCTGCCGCTTACCGGATACCTGTCCGCCTTTCT
CCCTTCGGGAAGCGTGGCGCTTTCTCATAGCTCACGCTGTAGGTATCTCAGTTCGGTGTAGGTCGTTCGC
TCCAAGCTGGGCTGTGTGCACGAACCCCCCGTTCAGCCCGACCGCTGCGCCTTATCCGGTAACTATCGTC
TTGAGTCCAACCCGGTAAGACACGACTTATCGCCACTGGCAGCAGCCACTGGTAACAGGATTAGCAGAGC
GAGGTATGTAGGCGGTGCTACAGAGTTCTTGAAGTGGTGGCCTAACTACGGCTACACTAGAAGGACAGTA
TTTGGTATCTGCGCTCTGCTGAAGCCAGTTACCTTCGGAAAAAGAGTTGGTAGCTCTTGATCCGGCAAAC
AAACCACCGCTGGTAGCGGTGGTTTTTTTGTTTGCAAGCAGCAGATTACGCGCAGAAAAAAAGGATCTCA
AGAAGATCCTTTGATCTTTTCTACGGGGTCTGACGCTCAGTGGAACGAAAACTCACGTTAAGGGATTTTG
GTCATGAGATTATCAAAAAGGATCTTCACCTAGATCCTTTTAAATTAAAAATGAAGTTTTAAATCAATCT
AAAGTATATATGAGTAAACTTGGTCTGACAGTTACCAATGCTTAATCAGTGAGGCACCTATCTCAGCGAT
CTGTCTATTTCGTTCATCCATAGTTGCCTGACTCCCCGTCGTGTAGATAACTACGATACGGGAGGGCTTA
CCATCTGGCCCCAGTGCTGCAATGATACCGCGAGACCCACGCTCACCGGCTCCAGATTTATCAGCAATAA
ACCAGCCAGCCGGAAGGGCCGAGCGCAGAAGTGGTCCTGCAACTTTATCCGCCTCCATCCAGTCTATTAA
TTGTTGCCGGGAAGCTAGAGTAAGTAGTTCGCCAGTTAATAGTTTGCGCAACGTTGTTGCCATTGCTGCA
GGCATCGTGGTGTCACGCTCGTCGTTTGGTATGGCTTCATTCAGCTCCGGTTCCCAACGATCAAGGCGAG
TTACATGATCCCCCATGTTGTGCAAAAAAGCGGTTAGCTCCTTCGGTCCTCCGATCGTTGTCAGAAGTAA
GTTGGCCGCAGTGTTATCACTCATGGTTATGGCAGCACTGCATAATTCTCTTACTGTCATGCCATCCGTA
AGATGCTTTTCTGTGACTGGTGAGTACTCAACCAAGTCATTCTGAGAATAGTGTATGCGGCGACCGAGTT
GCTCTTGCCCGGCGTCAACACGGGATAATACCGCGCCACATAGCAGAACTTTAAAAGTGCTCATCATTGG
AAAACGTTCTTCGGGGCGAAAACTCTCAAGGATCTTACCGCTGTTGAGATCCAGTTCGATGTAACCCACT
CGTGCACCCAACTGATCTTCAGCATCTTTTACTTTCACCAGCGTTTCTGGGTGAGCAAAAACAGGAAGGC
AAAATGCCGCAAAAAAGGGAATAAGGGCGACACGGAAATGTTGAATACTCATACTCTTCCTTTTTCAATA
TTATTGAAGCATTTATCAGGGTTATTGTCTCATGAGCGGATACATATTTGAATGTATTTAGAAAAATAAA
CAAATAGGGGTTCCGCGCACATTTCCCCGAAAAGTGCCACCTGACGTCTAAGAAACCATTATTATCATGA
CATTAACCTATAAAAATAGGCGTATCACGAGGCCCTTTCGTCTTCAAGAATTAATTCTAT
Features (pLannotate 1.2.2; 11 found; start..end, strand, type, name):
     37..499     +  promoter       Ac5 promoter (fragment): Drosophila melanogaster actin 5C promoter
    495..2305    +  promoter       Ac5 promoter (fragment): Drosophila melanogaster actin 5c promoter
   2325..3041    +  CDS            EGFP: EGFP is a basic (constitutively fluorescent) green fluorescent protein published in 1996, derived from Aequorea victoria. It is reported to be a rapidly-maturing weak dimer with moderate acid sensitivity.
   3066..3437    +  CDS            LSM1 (fragment): LSM1_HUMAN - Also known as CASM. Experimental evidence at protein level: Swiss-Prot protein existence level 1. Plays a role in the degradation of histone mRNAs, the only eukaryotic mRNAs that are not polyadenylated (PubMed:18172165). Probably also part of an LSm subunits-containing complex involved in the general process of mRNA degradation (By similarity). From Homo sapiens (Human).
   3507..3548    +  CDS            V5 tag: epitope tag from simian virus 5
   3648..3782    -  polyA_signal   SV40 poly(A) signal: SV40 polyadenylation signal
   3805..3889    -  CDS            large T antigen (fragment): large T antigen from SV40 (simian virus 40)
   3890..4337    +  CDS            TcR (fragment): tetracycline efflux protein; tet; confers resistance to tetracycline
   4383..4971    -  rep_origin     ori: high-copy-number ColE1/pMB1/pBR322/pUC origin of replication
   5142..6002    -  CDS            AmpR: β-lactamase; bla; confers resistance to ampicillin, carbenicillin, and related antibiotics
   6003..6107    -  promoter       AmpR promoter: bla
