[The description below was written by a language model from this plasmid's Addgene catalogue record and pLannotate feature annotations shown in this document.]
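Description:
pAc5.1B-EGFP-DmLSm1_A is an insect-cell expression plasmid for producing Drosophila melanogaster LSm1 (CG4279) as a fusion to EGFP. The catalogue lists the backbone as unknown, although the name and annotated parts point to a pAc5.1-type vector. It is maintained in E. coli through a ColE1/pUC-type origin and selected with ampicillin via the bla gene and its own promoter. The origin is annotated as a high-copy type, whereas the catalogue entry records the plasmid as low copy. No marker for selection in insect cells is annotated, and the short tetracycline-resistance and SV40 large T antigen fragments appear to be non-functional backbone remnants.

Expression is driven by the constitutive Drosophila actin 5C (Ac5) promoter. This is followed by the EGFP coding sequence and then, a short distance downstream on the same strand, the LSm1 insert, which places EGFP at the N-terminus of LSm1. The annotation tool labelled the insert as a fragment of human LSM1 by homology, but the catalogue identifies it as the fly gene, carrying two silent changes relative to the NCBI reference. A vector-encoded V5 epitope lies downstream of the insert; the record does not say whether it is in frame or is preceded by a stop codon. An SV40 polyadenylation signal terminates the cassette.

Two sequence records exist, a 6,485 nt depositor sequence and a 6,220 nt NGS result. They differ mainly in the Ac5 promoter, which is intact in the former and annotated as two shorter fragments in the latter. LSm1 is part of an LSm complex linked to mRNA degradation, and the associated publication concerns P-body targeting, so the construct suits fluorescence localisation of LSm1 in transfected Drosophila cells.
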