Addgene plasmid #145880: pAc5.1B-EGFP-DmLSm1_A
Purpose: Insect Expression of DmLSm1
Depositing lab: Elisa Izaurralde. Depositing organization: Max Planck Institute for Developmental Biology. Publication: A divergent Sm fold in EDC3 proteins mediates DCP1 binding and P-body targeting. Tritschler F, Eulalio A, Truffault V, Hartmann MD, Helms S, Schmidt S, Coles M, Izaurralde E, Weichenrieder O. Mol Cell Biol. 2007 Dec . 27(24):8600-11. 10.1128/MCB.01506-07 PubMed 17923697.
Backbone
  Vector backbone: Unknown
  Vector type: Insect Expression
Growth in bacteria
  Bacterial resistance: Ampicillin, 100 μg/mL
  Growth temperature: 37°C
  Growth strain: DH5alpha
  Copy number: Low Copy
Gene/Insert
  Gene/Insert name: DmLSm1
  Species: D. melanogaster (fly)
  Mutation: two silent mutations compared to the sequence given by NCBI: NM_137715.3
  Entrez Gene: LSm1 (a.k.a. CG4279, Dmel\CG4279)
  Cloning method: Unknown
Terms and licenses: Academic/Nonprofit Terms; Industry Terms: Not Available to Industry
Depositor comments: Plasmids from this collection were made available to the research community and donated after the lab closed. Please note that the sequence provided by the depositing laboratory may be theoretical/predicted or based on Sanger sequencing results. There may be discrepancies between sequencing results obtained by Addgene and the depositor sequence. If an Addgene verified sequence is not available, please contact before placing your order to request that our lab fully sequence the plasmid.
How to cite: pAc5.1B-EGFP-DmLSm1_A was a gift from Elisa Izaurralde (Addgene plasmid # 145880)
